>Addgene plasmid #60754 | pZS1[TreR-T] | depositor full sequence | sequence record 97736 | pZS1[TreR-T] sequence 4985 bps
CTCGAGTCAGGACAGGGTGGCGGGGATGATGATTTGTTGCGGTTCGCTGCGCCCGGTTACCTGCGCGATC
AACTGGCAAGCCGCCTGGCGTCCAGCTTCGGCGTAACCGGGATCTACGGTTACGATCTCCGGATGGAGGA
ATTTCATTAACGGCGTATTACCGACGCTCGCCAGTTGCAAGGTGTCGATGCGTTGCTCTTGCAGGTATTT
ACTTGCGCCAAGTGCCAGCGTGTCGGTTGCGCACAGTAAGGCGGTAGTTTCAGGCGTAATCACTTTTGCA
ACGTTCTCATAGCCTTGCTTCATAGCAAGCCCTGGCAGGGCGGCAACGGGATGCAGTTTATGCGCTTTGC
AGAACGCCAGGTAGGCTTCGTGACGTCGCTTACCGGTTGTCACGTCACTGTGCGGCACGCCGAGATAACT
GATATTACGATGCCCCTGGTCATACAGCCGTTGCATCAGGATTTTGATTGCCCCTTCGTCGTCATAACAG
ACCGAAGCAAAGCCTTTTGCGTCACGCGCCAGCAGAACCAGCGATGACTGCCAGTGGGCTAACATTTCTT
CTGTTATGCCAGTAAAACCGAACAGCACTACGCCGTCGATATTACGCCGTTTCAGCACTCCCAAATGTTC
GGCAACTAATTGCGGGGAAAACTGACTTTCCATCATGATTGGGTCGTAACCTTGTTCATAGAACGCTGGC
AGCATGGTTTGAACGGCGAGATTTTCTGACAACGAATCCAGACGGGTAACAATGATGGCGACCACTTTGC
TCTGTTTGCCCGCCAGTTGTTGTGCGGCGCGGTTGGGAATGTAATTGAGCTCCGCCATCGCCGCTTCCAC
TTTTTCCCGCGTTTTCGCAGAAACGTGGCTGGCCTGGTTCACCACGTTGGAAACGGTCGCCGTAGAGACA
CCGGCATACTCTGCGACATCGTATAACGTTACTGGTTTCACATTCACCACCCTGAATTGACTCTCTTCCG
GGCGCTATCATGCCATACCGCGAAAGGTTTTGCGCCATTCGATGGTGTCCCATGGGCGCAACGCAATTAA
TGTAAGTTAGCGCGAATTGTCGAGGGAAATCATAAAAAATTTATTTGCTTTCAGGAAAATTTTTCTGTAT
AATAGATTCATAAATTTGAGAGAAGAGTTTAAATATGGCTGGTTCTCGCAGAAAGAAACATATCCATGAA
ATCCCGCCCCGAATTCATATGTCTAGATAGCTGAGTAGCCTAGAGTGCGCGACAGGTTTGATGACAAAAA
ATTAGCGCAAGAAGACAAAAATCACCTTGCGCTAATGCTCTGTTACAGGTCACTAATACCATCTAAGTAG
TTGATTCATAGTGACTGCATATGTTGTGTTTTACAGTATTATGTAGTCTGTTTTTTATGCAAAATCTAAT
TTAATATATTGATATTTATATCATTTTACGTTTCTCGTTCAGCTTTTTTATACTAAGTTGGCATTATAAA
AAAGCATTGCTTATCAATTTGTTGCAACGAACAGGTCACTATCAGTCAAAATAAAATCATTATTTGATTT
CAATTTTGTCCCACTCCCCCTAGAGGCATCAAATAAAACGAAAGGCTCAGTCGAAAGACTGGGCCTTTCG
TTTTATCTGTTGTTTGTCGGTGAACGCTCTCCTGAGTAGGACAAATCCGCCGCCCTAGACCTAGGGTACG
GGTTTTGCTGCCCGCAAACGGGCTGTTCTGGTGTTGCTAGTTTGTTATCAGAATCGCAGATCCGGCTTCA
GGTTTGCCGGCTGAAAGCGCTATTTCTTCCAGAATTGCCATGATTTTTTCCCCACGGGAGGCGTCACTGG
CTCCCGTGTTGTCGGCAGCTTTGATTCGATAAGCAGCATCGCCTGTTTCAGGCTGTCTATGTGTGACTGT
TGAGCTGTAACAAGTTGTCTCAGGTGTTCAATTTCATGTTCTAGTTGCTTTGTTTTACTGGTTTCACCTG
TTCTATTAGGTGTTACATGCTGTTCATCTGTTACATTGTCGATCTGTTCATGGTGAACAGCTTTAAATGC
ACCAAAAACTCGTAAAAGCTCTGATGTATCTATCTTTTTTACACCGTTTTCATCTGTGCATATGGACAGT
TTTCCCTTTGATATCTAACGGTGAACAGTTGTTCTACTTTTGTTTGTTAGTCTTGATGCTTCACTGATAG
ATACAAGAGCCATAAGAACCTCAGATCCTTCCGTATTTAGCCAGTATGTTCTCTAGTGTGGTTCGTTGTT
TTTGCGTGAGCCATGAGAACGAACCATTGAGATCATGCTTACTTTGCATGTCACTCAAAAATTTTGCCTC
AAAACTGGTGAGCTGAATTTTTGCAGTTAAAGCATCGTGTAGTGTTTTTCTTAGTCCGTTACGTAGGTAG
GAATCTGATGTAATGGTTGTTGGTATTTTGTCACCATTCATTTTTATCTGGTTGTTCTCAAGTTCGGTTA
CGAGATCCATTTGTCTATCTAGTTCAACTTGGAAAATCAACGTATCAGTCGGGCGGCCTCGCTTATCAAC
CACCAATTTCATATTGCTGTAAGTGTTTAAATCTTTACTTATTGGTTTCAAAACCCATTGGTTAAGCCTT
TTAAACTCATGGTAGTTATTTTCAAGCATTAACATGAACTTAAATTCATCAAGGCTAATCTCTATATTTG
CCTTGTGAGTTTTCTTTTGTGTTAGTTCTTTTAATAACCACTCATAAATCCTCATAGAGTATTTGTTTTC
AAAAGACTTAACATGTTCCAGATTATATTTTATGAATTTTTTTAACTGGAAAAGATAAGGCAATATCTCT
TCACTAAAAACTAATTCTAATTTTTCGCTTGAGAACTTGGCATAGTTTGTCCACTGGAAAATCTCAAAGC
CTTTAACCAAAGGATTCCTGATTTCCACAGTTCTCGTCATCAGCTCTCTGGTTGCTTTAGCTAATACACC
ATAAGCATTTTCCCTACTGATGTTCATCATCTGAGCGTATTGGTTATAAGTGAACGATACCGTCCGTTCT
TTCCTTGTAGGGTTTTCAATCGTGGGGTTGAGTAGTGCCACACAGCATAAAATTAGCTTGGTTTCATGCT
CCGTTAAGTCATAGCGACTAATCGCTAGTTCATTTGCTTTGAAAACAACTAATTCAGACATACATCTCAA
TTGGTCTAGGTGATTTTAATCACTATACCAATTGAGATGGGCTAGTCAATGATAATTACTAGTCCTTTTC
CTTTGAGTTGTGGGTATCTGTAAATTCTGCTAGACCTTTGCTGGAAAACTTGTAAATTCTGCTAGACCCT
CTGTAAATTCCGCTAGACCTTTGTGTGTTTTTTTTGTTTATATTCAAGTGGTTATAATTTATAGAATAAA
GAAAGAATAAAAAAAGATAAAAAGAATAGATCCCAGCCCTGTGTATAACTCACTACTTTAGTCAGTTCCG
CAGTATTACAAAAGGATGTCGCAAACGCTGTTTGCTCCTCTACAAAACAGACCTTAAAACCCTAAAGGCT
TAAGTAGCACCCTCGCAAGCTCGGGCAAATCGCTGAATATTCCTTTTGTCTCCGACCATCAGGCACCTGA
GTCGCTGTCTTTTTCGTGACATTCAGTTCGCTGCGCTCACGGCTCTGGCAGTGAATGGGGGTAAATGGCA
CTACAGGCGCCTTTTATGGATTCATGCAAGGAAACTACCCATAATACAAGAAAAGCCCGTCACGGGCTTC
TCAGGGCGTTTTATGGCGGGTCTGCTATGTGGTGCTATCTGACTTTTTGCTGTTCAGCAGTTCCTGCCCT
CTGATTTTCCAGTCTGACCACTTCGGATTATCCCGTGACAGGTCATTCAGACTGGCTAATGCACCCAGTA
AGGCAGCGGTATCATCAACAGGCTTACCCGTCTTACTGTCCCTAGTGCTTGGATTCTCACCAATAAAAAA
CGCCCGGCGGCAACCGAGCGTTCTGAACAAATCCAGATGGAGTTCTGAGGTCATTACTGGATCTATCAAC
AGGAGTCCAAGCGAGCTCGTAAACTTGGTCTGACAGTTACCAATGCTTAATCAGTGAGGCACCTATCTCA
GCGATCTGTCTATTTCGTTCATCCATAGTTGCCTGACTCCCCGTCGTGTAGATAACTACGATACGGGAGG
GCTTACCATCTGGCCCCAGTGCTGCAATGATACCGCGAGACCCACGCTCACCGGCTCCAGATTTATCAGC
AATAAACCAGCCAGCCGGAAGGGCCGAGCGCAGAAGTGGTCCTGCAACTTTATCCGCCTCCATCCAGTCT
ATTAATTGTTGCCGGGAAGCTAGAGTAAGTAGTTCGCCAGTTAATAGTTTGCGCAACGTTGTTGCCATTG
CTACAGGCATCGTGGTGTCACGCTCGTCGTTTGGTATGGCTTCATTCAGCTCCGGTTCCCAACGATCAAG
GCGAGTTACATGATCCCCCATGTTGTGCAAAAAAGCGGTTAGCTCCTTCGGTCCTCCGATCGTTGTCAGA
AGTAAGTTGGCCGCAGTGTTATCACTCATGGTTATGGCAGCACTGCATAATTCTCTTACTGTCATGCCAT
CCGTAAGATGCTTTTCTGTGACTGGTGAGTACTCAACCAAGTCATTCTGAGAATAGTGTATGCGGCGACC
GAGTTGCTCTTGCCCGGCGTCAATACGGGATAATACCGCGCCACATAGCAGAACTTTAAAAGTGCTCATC
ATTGGAAAACGTTCTTCGGGGCGAAAACTCTCAAGGATCTTACCGCTGTTGAGATCCAGTTCGATGTAAC
CCACTCGTGCACCCAACTGATCTTCAGCATCTTTTACTTTCACCAGCGTTTCTGGGTGAGCAAAAACAGG
AAGGCAAAATGCCGCAAAAAAGGGAATAAGGGCGACACGGAAATGTTGAATACTCATACTCTTCCTTTTT
CAATATTATTGAAGCATTTATCAGGGTTATTGTCTCATGAGCGGATACATATTTGAATGTATTTAGAAAA
ATAAACAAATAGGGG
Features (pLannotate 1.2.2; 10 found; start..end, strand, type, name):
     10..939     -  CDS            treR: TRER_ECOLI - Experimental evidence at protein level: Swiss-Prot protein existence level 1. Repressor of the treBC operon. It is able to bind trehalose- 6-phosphate and trehalose. From Escherichia coli (strain K12).
    952..1029    -  promoter       lacI promoter: lacI
   1080..1101    +  promoter       T5 promoter (fragment): bacteriophage T5 promoter for E. coli RNA polymerase, with embedded lac operator
   1304..1535    -  protein_bind   λ attP: attP; integrase from phage λ λ integrase
   1570..1656    +  terminator     rrnB T1 terminator: Escherichia coli rrnB; transcription terminator T1 from the E. coli rrnB gene
   2191..3141    -  CDS            Rep101: RepA protein needed for replication with the pSC101 origin; rep101
   3189..3411    -  rep_origin     pSC101 ori: low-copy replication origin that requires the Rep101 protein
   3903..3997    -  terminator     lambda t0 terminator: transcription terminator from phage lambda
   4027..4887    -  CDS            AmpR: β-lactamase; bla; confers resistance to ampicillin, carbenicillin, and related antibiotics
   4888..4979    -  promoter       AmpR promoter: bla
