[The description below was written by a language model from this plasmid's Addgene catalogue record and pLannotate feature annotations shown in this document.]
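Description:
pZS1[TreR-T] is a low-copy bacterial expression plasmid for synthetic biology work in E. coli, built on a pZS-series backbone (recorded as pZS5 from Expressys). It replicates from the pSC101 origin, which depends on the plasmid-encoded Rep101 (RepA) protein and accounts for the low copy number. Selection is by ampicillin through a β-lactamase gene driven by its own bla promoter and followed by the phage lambda t0 terminator. The whole plasmid is about 5 kb.

The payload is TreR-T, a chimeric repressor of the LacI/GalR family that joins a LacI-derived DNA-binding domain carrying the "TAN" substitutions (Y17T, Q18A, R22N) to the ligand-binding domain of the E. coli trehalose repressor TreR. An additional V52A change is noted in the alternative name. The altered DNA-binding domain is meant to redirect the protein to a variant operator, while the TreR portion makes repression responsive to trehalose. The feature table places the treR-matching coding region immediately downstream of the constitutive lacI promoter (PI), consistent with the stated design of a PI-driven ORF. Also annotated are a short T5 promoter fragment, a λ attP site and an rrnB T1 terminator, whose roles are not explained in the record.

The catalogue entry also lists a second insert, GalS-T. No corresponding coding sequence appears in the feature table, the plasmid size fits a single insert of about 945 bp, and its mutation text repeats the TreR description, so this field looks like a record error. The plasmid supplies one orthogonal, inducer-responsive repressor for building modular, multi-input transcriptional logic gates.
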