Addgene plasmid #60754: pZS1[TreR-T]
Purpose: Contains PI driving expression TreR-T, the Trehalose inducible chimera with the TAN DBD.
Depositing lab: Matthew Bennett. Depositing organization: Rice University. Publication: Modular, Multi-Input Transcriptional Logic Gating with Orthogonal LacI/GalR Family Chimeras. Shis DL, Hussain F, Meinhardt S, Swint-Kruse L, Bennett MR. ACS Synth Biol. 2014 Sep 19;3(9):645-51. doi: 10.1021/sb500262f. Epub 2014 Jul 28. PubMed 25035932.
Backbone
  Vector backbone: pZS5
  Backbone manufacturer: Expressys
  Backbone size w/o insert (bp): 4040
  Total vector size (bp): 4985
  Modifications to backbone: Insertion of a PI driven ORF.
  Vector type: Bacterial Expression, Synthetic Biology
Growth in bacteria
  Bacterial resistance: Ampicillin, 100 μg/mL
  Growth temperature: 37°C
  Growth strain: DH10B
  Copy number: Low Copy
Gene/Insert 1
  Gene/Insert name: TreR-T (alt name: LLhT_V52A, Y17T, Q18A, R22N)
  Species: E. Coli
  Insert size (bp): 945
  Mutation: Chimeric LacI/GalR repressor with the TAN DBD and the TreR LBD.
Gene/Insert 2
  Gene/Insert name: GalS-T (alt names: LLhS_Q54A; Y17T, Q18A, R22N)
  Species: Synthetic; E. Coli
  Insert size (bp): 1047
  Mutation: Chimeric LacI/GalR repressor with the TAN DBD and the TreR LBD.
Terms and licenses: Academic/Nonprofit Terms; Industry Terms: Not Available to Industry
How to cite: pZS1[TreR-T] was a gift from Matthew Bennett (Addgene plasmid # 60754 ; http://n2t.net/addgene:60754 ; RRID:Addgene_60754)
