>Addgene plasmid #60754 | pZS1[TreR-T] | addgene partial sequence | sequence record 108239 | AmpSeq-F 5'-ctcatgagcggatacatatttgaa-3'
ATGATGATTTGTTGCGGTTCGCTGCGCCCGGTTACCTGCGCGATCAACTGGCAAGCCGCCTGGCGTCCAG
CTTCGGCGTAACCGGGATCTACGGTTACGATCTCCGGATGGAGGAATTTCATTAACGGCGTATTACCGAC
GCTCGCCAGTTGCAAGGTGTCGATGCGTTGCTCTTGCAGGTATTTACTTGCGCCAAGTGCCAGCGTGTCG
GTTGCGCACAGTAAGGCGGTAGTTTCAGGCGTAATCACTTTTGCAACGTTCTCATAGCCTTGCTTCATAG
CAAGCCCTGGCAGGGCGGCAACGGGATGCAGTTTATGCGCTTTGCAGAACGCCAGGTAGGCTTCGTGACG
TCGCTTACCGGTTGTCACGTCACTGTGCGGCACGCCGAGATAACTGATATTACGATGCCCCTGGTCATAC
AGCCGTTGCATCAGGATTTTGATTGCCCCTTCGTCGTCATAACAGACCGAAGCAAAGCCTTTTGCGTCAC
GCGCCAGCAGAACCAGCGATGACTGCCAGTGGGCTAACATTTCTTCTGTTATGCCAGTAAAACCGAACAG
CACTACGCCGTCGATATTACGCCGTTTCAGCACTCCCAAATGTTCGGCAACTAATTGCGGGGAAAACTGA
CTTTCCATCATGATTGGGTCGTAACCTTGTTCATAGAACGCTGGCAGCATGGTTTGAACGGCGAGATTTT
CTGACAACGAATCCAGAC
